Addgene plasmid #171004: EGFP-uTEV1-MAVS-mTA6
Purpose: HiLITR protease with MAVS [Y536delinsFIVLI, R537A, R538A] C-terminal tmd targeting information (Mitochondria)
Depositing lab: Alice Ting. Depositing organization: Stanford University. Publication: An engineered transcriptional reporter of protein localization identifies regulators of mitochondrial and ER membrane protein trafficking in high-throughput CRISPRi screens. Coukos RW, Yao D, Sanchez ML, Strand ET, Olive ME, Udeshi ND, Weissman JS, Carr SA, Bassik MC, Ting AY. Elife. 2021 Aug 20;10. pii: 69142. doi: 10.7554/eLife.69142. PubMed 34414886.
Backbone
  Vector backbone: pCW-Cas9
  Backbone size w/o insert (bp): 8000
  Vector type: Mammalian Expression, Lentiviral, Synthetic Biology
  Selectable markers: EGFP
Growth in bacteria
  Bacterial resistance: Ampicillin, 100 μg/mL
  Growth temperature: 37°C
  Growth strain: NEB Stable
  Copy number: High Copy
Gene/Insert
  Gene/Insert name: EGFP-uTEV1-MAVS(tmd)[Y536delinsFIVLI, R537A, R538A]
  Species: Synthetic
  Insert size (bp): 1600
  Mutation: MAVS(tmd)[Y536delinsFIVLI, R537A, R538A]
  Promoter: pTRE-tight (TetOn)
  Cloning method: Gibson Cloning
Terms and licenses: Academic/Nonprofit Terms; Industry Terms: Not Available to Industry
How to cite: EGFP-uTEV1-MAVS-mTA6 was a gift from Alice Ting (Addgene plasmid # 171004 ; http://n2t.net/addgene:171004 ; RRID:Addgene_171004)
