[The description below was written by a language model from this plasmid's Addgene catalogue record and pLannotate feature annotations shown in this document.]
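Description:
EGFP-uTEV1-MAVS-mTA6 is a third-generation-style, self-inactivating HIV-1 lentiviral vector built on the pCW-Cas9 backbone for doxycycline-inducible expression in mammalian cells. It is propagated in E. coli through a high-copy ColE1/pUC origin with ampicillin selection (AmpR). The lentiviral framework comprises an RSV promoter driving a truncated 5' LTR, the Ψ packaging signal with a partial gag sequence, the RRE for Rev-dependent nuclear export, the cPPT/CTS, a WPRE fragment to improve transcript expression, and a ΔU3 3' LTR followed by an SV40 poly(A) signal and SV40 origin. No mammalian drug resistance marker is recorded or annotated; transduced cells are identified by EGFP fluorescence.

The payload of about 1.6 kb is a synthetic fusion expressed from the tight TRE promoter (seven tet operators plus a minimal CMV promoter). It consists of EGFP, the TEV protease variant uTEV1, and the C-terminal transmembrane domain of human MAVS carrying the changes Y536delinsFIVLI, R537A and R538A. Downstream, the human PGK promoter constitutively drives a reverse tetracycline transactivator (annotated as an rtTA3 fragment with VP16-derived activation repeats), so the Tet-On system is contained in a single vector and the fusion is induced by doxycycline.

According to the record, this construct is the protease component of HiLITR, an engineered transcriptional reporter of protein localization. The mutated MAVS tail-anchor segment supplies the targeting information, with mitochondria listed as the destination. The system was used in high-throughput CRISPRi screens to find regulators of mitochondrial and ER membrane protein trafficking. The partner reporter components are not part of this plasmid.
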