Features (pLannotate 1.2.2; 27 found; start..end, strand, type, name):
    525..839     -  promoter       tight TRE promoter: Tet-responsive promoter PTight, consisting of seven tet operator sequences followed by the minimal CMV promoter
    893..1010    -  misc_feature   cPPT/CTS: central polypurine tract and central termination sequence of HIV-1
   1051..1075    -  CDS            Rev (fragment): human immunodeficiency virus 1 (HIV-1) Rev protein; rev; enhances nuclear export of unspliced and incompletely spliced viral mRNAs
   1452..1685    -  misc_feature   RRE: The Rev response element (RRE) of HIV-1 allows for Rev-dependent mRNA export from the nucleus to the cytoplasm.
   1831..2194    -  CDS            HIV-1 gag (fragment): gag protein from human immunodeficiency virus 1; gag
   2178..2303    -  misc_feature   HIV-1 Ψ: packaging signal of human immunodeficiency virus type 1
   2350..2530    -  LTR            5' LTR (truncated): truncated 5' long terminal repeat (LTR) from HIV-1
   2531..2757    -  promoter       RSV promoter: Rous sarcoma virus enhancer/promoter
   2785..2803    -  promoter       T3 promoter: promoter for bacteriophage T3 RNA polymerase
   2848..2864    -  protein_bind   lac operator: The lac repressor binds to the lac operator to inhibit transcription in E. coli. This inhibition can be relieved by adding lactose or isopropyl-β-D-thiogalactopyranoside (IPTG). lac repressor encoded by lacI
   2872..2902    -  promoter       lac promoter: promoter for the E. coli lac operon
   2917..2938    -  protein_bind   CAP binding site: CAP binding activates transcription in the presence of cAMP. E. coli catabolite activator protein
   2951..3043    -  CDS            lacI (fragment): lac repressor; lacI; The lac repressor binds to the lac operator to inhibit transcription in E. coli. This inhibition can be relieved by adding lactose or isopropyl-β-D-thiogalactopyranoside (IPTG).
   3226..3814    -  rep_origin     ori: high-copy-number ColE1/pMB1/pBR322/pUC origin of replication
   3985..4845    -  CDS            AmpR: β-lactamase; bla; confers resistance to ampicillin, carbenicillin, and related antibiotics
   4846..4909    -  promoter       AmpR promoter: bla
   4917..5052    -  rep_origin     SV40 ori: SV40 origin of replication
   5092..5213    -  polyA_signal   SV40 poly(A) signal: SV40 polyadenylation signal
   5285..5518    -  LTR            3' LTR (ΔU3): self-inactivating 3' long terminal repeat (LTR) from HIV-1
   5520..5591    -  CDS            nef (fragment): NEF_HV1Z2 - Experimental evidence at protein level: Swiss-Prot protein existence level 1. Extracellular Nef protein targets CD4(+) T-lymphocytes for apoptosis by interacting with CXCR4 surface receptors. From Human immunodeficiency virus type 1 group M subtype D (isolate Z2/CDC-Z34) (HIV-1).
   5617..6165    -  misc_feature   WPRE (fragment): woodchuck hepatitis virus posttranscriptional regulatory element
   6201..6311    -  CDS            VP48: 3 tandem repeats of the minimal activation domain of herpes simplex virus VP16 (Cheng et al., 2013)
   6241..6938    -  CDS            rtTA3 (fragment): reverse tetracycline transactivator 3 activates expression from Tet-responsive promoters in the presence of doxycycline
   6948..7458    -  promoter       hPGK promoter: human phosphoglycerate kinase 1 promoter
   7476..7580    -  CDS            MAVS (fragment): MAVS_HUMAN - Also known as IPS1, KIAA1271, VISA. Experimental evidence at protein level: Swiss-Prot protein existence level 1. Required for innate immune defense against viruses (PubMed:16125763, PubMed:16127453, PubMed:16153868, PubMed:16177806, PubMed:19631370, PubMed:20451243, PubMed:23087404, PubMed:20127681, PubMed:21170385). Acts downstream of DHX33, DDX58/RIG-I and IFIH1/MDA5, which detect intracellular dsRNA produced during viral replication, to coordinate pathways leading to the activation of NF-kappa-B, IRF3 and IRF7, and to the subsequent induction of antiviral cytokines such as IFN
   7701..8357    -  CDS            TEV protease (fragment): tobacco etch virus protease (Kapust et al., 2001)
   8394..502     -  CDS            EGFP (across the origin): EGFP is a basic (constitutively fluorescent) green fluorescent protein published in 1996, derived from Aequorea victoria. It is reported to be a rapidly-maturing weak dimer with moderate acid sensitivity.
>Addgene plasmid #171004 | EGFP-uTEV1-MAVS-mTA6 | addgene full sequence | sequence record 335832 | Addgene NGS Result
TCTTGAAGTTCACCTTGATGCCGTTCTTCTGCTTGTCGGCCATGATATAGACGTTGTGGCTGTTGTAGTT
GTACTCCAGCTTGTGCCCCAGGATGTTGCCGTCCTCCTTGAAGTCGATGCCCTTCAGCTCGATGCGGTTC
ACCAGGGTGTCGCCCTCGAACTTCACCTCGGCGCGGGTCTTGTAGTTGCCGTCGTCCTTGAAGAAGATGG
TGCGCTCCTGGACGTAGCCTTCGGGCATGGCGGACTTGAAGAAGTCGTGCTGCTTCATGTGGTCGGGGTA
GCGGCTGAAGCACTGCACGCCGTAGGTCAGGGTGGTCACGAGGGTGGGCCAGGGCACGGGCAGCTTGCCG
GTGGTGCAGATGAACTTCAGGGTCAGCTTGCCGTAGGTGGCATCGCCCTCGCCCTCGCCGGACACGCTGA
ACTTGTGGCCGTTTACGTCGCCGTCCAGCTCGACCAGGATGGGCACCACCCCGGTGAACAGCTCCTCGCC
CTTGCTCACCATGGTGGCGCTAGCCAATTCTCCAGGCGATCTGACGGTTCACTAAACGAGCTCTGCTTAT
ATAGGCCTCCCACCGTACACGCCTACCTCGACATACGTTCTCTATCACTGATAGGGAGTAAACTCGACAT
ACGTTCTCTATCACTGATAGGGATAAACTCGACATACGTTCTCTATCACTGATAGGGAGTAAACTCGACA
TACGTTCTCTATCACTGATAGGGAGTAAACTCGACATACGTTCTCTATCACTGATAGGGAGTAAACTCGA
CATCGTTCTCTATCACTGATAGGGAGTAAACTCGACATACGTTCTCTATCACTGATAGGGAGTAAACTCG
ACATATCGATTCGCGGCCAAAGTGGATCTCTGCTGTCCCTGTAATAAACCCGAAAATTTTGAATTTTTGT
AATTTGTTTTTGTAATTCTTTAGTTTGTATGTCTGTTGCTATTATGTCTACTATTCTTTCCCCTGCACTG
TACCCCCCAATCCCCCCTTTTCTTTTAAAATTGTGGATGAATACTGCCATTTGTCTCGAGGTCGAGAATT
GTCCCCTCGGGGTTGGGAGGTGGGTCTGAAACGATAATGGTGAATATCCCTGCCTAACTCTATTCACTAT
AGAAAGTACAGCAAAAACTATTCTTAAACCTACCAAGCCTCCTACTATCATTATGAATAATTTTATATAC
CACAGCCAATTTGTTATGTTAAACCAATTCCACAAACTTGCCCATTTATCTAATTCCAATAATTCTTGTT
CATTCTTTTCTTGCTGGTTTTGCGATTCTTCAATTAAGGAGTGTATTAAGCTTGTGTAATTGTTAATTTC
TCTGTCCCACTCCATCCAGGTCGTGTGATTCCAAATCTGTTCCAGAGATTTATTACTCCAACTAGCATTC
CAAGGCACAGCAGTGGTGCAAATGAGTTTTCCAGAGCAACCCCAAATCCCCAGGAGCTGTTGATCCTTTA
GGTATCTTTCCACAGCCAGGATTCTTGCCTGGAGCTGCTTGATGCCCCAGACTGTGAGTTGCAACAGATG
CTGTTGCGCCTCAATAGCCCTCAGCAAATTGTTCTGCTGCTGCACTATACCAGACAATAATTGTCTGGCC
TGTACCGTCAGCGTCATTGACGCTGCGCCCATAGTGCTTCCTGCTGCTCCCAAGAACCCAAGGAACAAAG
CTCCTATTCCCACTGCTCTTTTTTCTCTCTGCACCACTCTTCTCTTTGCCTTGGTGGGTGCTACTCCTAA
TGGTTCAATTTTTACTACTTTATATTTATATAATTCACTTCTCCAATTGTCCCTCATATCTCCTCCTCCA
GGTCTGAAGATCAGCGGCCGCTTGCTGTGCGGTGGTCTTACTTTTGTTTTGCTCTTCCTCTATCTTGTCT
AAAGCTTCCTTGGTGTCTTTTATCTCTATCCTTTGATGCACACAATAGAGGGTTGCTACTGTATTATATA
ATGATCTAAGTTCTTCTGATCCTGTCTGAAGGGATGGTTGTAGCTGTCCCAGTATTTGTCTACAGCCTTC
TGATGTTTCTAACAGGCCAGGATTAACTGCGAATCGTTCTAGCTCCCTGCTTGCCCATACTATATGTTTT
AATTTATATTTTTTCTTTCCCCCTGGCCTTAACCGAATTTTTTCCCATCGCGATCTAATTCTCCCCCGCT
TAATACTGACGCTCTCGCACCCATCTCTCTCCTTCTAGCCTCCGCTAGTCAAAATTTTTGGCGTACTCAC
CAGTCGCCGCCCCTCGCCTCTTGCCGTGCGCGCTTCAGCAAGCCGAGTCCTGCGTCGAGAGAGCTCCTCT
GGTTTCCCTTTCGCTTTCAAGTCCCTGTTCGGGCGCCACTGCTAGAGATTTTCCACACTGACTAAAAGGG
TCTGAGGGATCTCTAGTTACCAGAGTCACACAACAGACGGGCACACACTACTTGAAGCACTCAAGGCAAG
CTTTATTGAGGCTTAAGCAGTGGGTTCCCTAGTTAGCCAGAGAGCTCCCAGGCTCAGATCTGGTCTAACC
AGAGAGACCCGTTTATGTATCGAGCTAGGCACTTAAATACAATATCTCTGCAATGCGGCAATTCAGTGGT
TCGTCCAATCCATGTCAGACCCGTCTGTTGCCTTCCTAATAAGGCACGATCGTACCACCTTACTTCCACC
AATCGGCATGCACGGTGCTTTTTCTCTCCTTGTAAGGCATGTTGCTAACTCATCGTTACCATGTTGCAAG
ACTACAAGAGTATTGCATAAGACTACATTAAGCTTGCAGCTCCAGCTTTTGTTCCCTTTAGTGAGGGTTA
ATTGCGCGCTTGGCGTAATCATGGTCATAGCTGTTTCCTGTGTGAAATTGTTATCCGCTCACAATTCCAC
ACAACATACGAGCCGGAAGCATAAAGTGTAAAGCCTGGGGTGCCTAATGAGTGAGCTAACTCACATTAAT
TGCGTTGCGCTCACTGCCCGCTTTCCAGTCGGGAAACCTGTCGTGCCAGCTGCATTAATGAATCGGCCAA
CGCGCGGGGAGAGGCGGTTTGCGTATTGGGCGCTCTTCCGCTTCCTCGCTCACTGACTCGCTGCGCTCGG
TCGTTCGGCTGCGGCGAGCGGTATCAGCTCACTCAAAGGCGGTAATACGGTTATCCACAGAATCAGGGGA
TAACGCAGGAAAGAACATGTGAGCAAAAGGCCAGCAAAAGGCCAGGAACCGTAAAAAGGCCGCGTTGCTG
GCGTTTTTCCATAGGCTCCGCCCCCCTGACGAGCATCACAAAAATCGACGCTCAAGTCAGAGGTGGCGAA
ACCCGACAGGACTATAAAGATACCAGGCGTTTCCCCCTGGAAGCTCCCTCGTGCGCTCTCCTGTTCCGAC
CCTGCCGCTTACCGGATACCTGTCCGCCTTTCTCCCTTCGGGAAGCGTGGCGCTTTCTCATAGCTCACGC
TGTAGGTATCTCAGTTCGGTGTAGGTCGTTCGCTCCAAGCTGGGCTGTGTGCACGAACCCCCCGTTCAGC
CCGACCGCTGCGCCTTATCCGGTAACTATCGTCTTGAGTCCAACCCGGTAAGACACGACTTATCGCCACT
GGCAGCAGCCACTGGTAACAGGATTAGCAGAGCGAGGTATGTAGGCGGTGCTACAGAGTTCTTGAAGTGG
TGGCCTAACTACGGCTACACTAGAAGAACAGTATTTGGTATCTGCGCTCTGCTGAAGCCAGTTACCTTCG
GAAAAAGAGTTGGTAGCTCTTGATCCGGCAAACAAACCACCGCTGGTAGCGGTGGTTTTTTTGTTTGCAA
GCAGCAGATTACGCGCAGAAAAAAAGGATCTCAAGAAGATCCTTTGATCTTTTCTACGGGGTCTGACGCT
CAGTGGAACGAAAACTCACGTTAAGGGATTTTGGTCATGAGATTATCAAAAAGGATCTTCACCTAGATCC
TTTTAAATTAAAAATGAAGTTTTAAATCAATCTAAAGTATATATGAGTAAACTTGGTCTGACAGTTACCA
ATGCTTAATCAGTGAGGCACCTATCTCAGCGATCTGTCTATTTCGTTCATCCATAGTTGCCTGACTCCCC
GTCGTGTAGATAACTACGATACGGGAGGGCTTACCATCTGGCCCCAGTGCTGCAATGATACCGCGAGACC
CACGCTCACCGGCTCCAGATTTATCAGCAATAAACCAGCCAGCCGGAAGGGCCGAGCGCAGAAGTGGTCC
TGCAACTTTATCCGCCTCCATCCAGTCTATTAATTGTTGCCGGGAAGCTAGAGTAAGTAGTTCGCCAGTT
AATAGTTTGCGCAACGTTGTTGCCATTGCTACAGGCATCGTGGTGTCACGCTCGTCGTTTGGTATGGCTT
CATTCAGCTCCGGTTCCCAACGATCAAGGCGAGTTACATGATCCCCCATGTTGTGCAAAAAAGCGGTTAG
CTCCTTCGGTCCTCCGATCGTTGTCAGAAGTAAGTTGGCCGCAGTGTTATCACTCATGGTTATGGCAGCA
CTGCATAATTCTCTTACTGTCATGCCATCCGTAAGATGCTTTTCTGTGACTGGTGAGTACTCAACCAAGT
CATTCTGAGAATAGTGTATGCGGCGACCGAGTTGCTCTTGCCCGGCGTCAATACGGGATAATACCGCGCC
ACATAGCAGAACTTTAAAAGTGCTCATCATTGGAAAACGTTCTTCGGGGCGAAAACTCTCAAGGATCTTA
CCGCTGTTGAGATCCAGTTCGATGTAACCCACTCGTGCACCCAACTGATCTTCAGCATCTTTTACTTTCA
CCAGCGTTTCTGGGTGAGCAAAAACAGGAAGGCAAAATGCCGCAAAAAAGGGAATAAGGGCGACACGGAA
ATGTTGAATACTCATACTCTTCCTTTTTCAATATTATTGAAGCATTTATCAGGGTTATTGTCTCATGAGC
GGATACATATTTGAAAGGCCTCCAAAAAAGCCTCCTCACTACTTCTGGAATAGCTCAGAGGCCGAGGCGG
CCTCGGCCTCTGCATAAATAAAAAAAATTAGTCAGCCATGGGGCGGAGAATGGGCGGAACTGGGCGGAGT
TAGGGGCGGGATGGGCGGAGTTAGGGGCGGGATAGCTAGAGCCAGACATGATAAGATACATTGATGAGTT
TGGACAAACCACAACTAGAATGCAGTGAAAAAAATGCTTTATTTGTGAAATTTGTGATGCTATTGCTTTA
TTTGTAACCATTATAAGCTGCAATAAACAAGTTCCTCTCACTCTCTGATATTCATTTCTTTGCAAGTTAT
AAATACTGAATAATAAGATGACATGAACTACTACTGCTAGAGATTTTCCACACTGACTAAAAGGGTCTGA
GGGATCTCTAGTTACCAGAGTCACACAACAGACGGGCACACACTACTTGAAGCACTCAAGGCAAGCTTTA
TTGAGGCTTAAGCAGTGGGTTCCCTAGTTAGCCAGAGAGCTCCCAGGCTCAGATCTGGTCTAACCAGAGA
GACCCAGTACAAGCAAAAAGCAGATCTTGTCTTCGTTGGGAGTGAATTAGCCCTTCCAGTCCCCCCTTTT
CTTTTAAAAAGTGGCTAAGATCTACAGCTGCCTTGTAAGTCATTGGTCTTAAAGGTACCTCTAGTCCGGA
CGCCGAGGCGAAACAGGCGGGGAGGCGGCCCAAAGGGAGATCCGACTCGTCTGAGGGCGAAGGCGAAGAC
GCGGAAGAGGCCGCAGAGCCGGCAGCAGGCCGCGGGAAGGAAGGTCCGCTGGATTGAGGGCCGAAGGGAC
GTAGCAGAAGGACGTCCCGCGCAGAATCCAGGTGGCAACACAGGCGAGCAGCCATGGAAAGGACGTCAGC
TTCCCCGACAACACCACGGAATTGTCAGTGCCCAACAGCCGAGCCCCTGTCCAGCAGCGGGCAAGGCAGG
CGGCGATGAGTTCCGCCGTGGCAATAGGGAGGGGGAAAGCGAAAGTCCCGGAAAGGAGCTGACAGGTGGT
GGCAATGCCCCAACCAGTGGGGGTTGCGTCAGCAAACACAGTGCACACCACGCCACGTTGCCTGACAACG
GGCCACAACTCCTCATAAAGAGACAGCAACCAGGATTTATACAAGGAGGAGAAAATGAAAGCCATACGGG
AAGCAATAGCATGATACAAAGGCATTAAAGCAGCGTATCCACATAGCGTAAAAGGAGCAACATAGTTAAG
AATACGATATCTTGGATCGATCCTTACTTAGTTACCCGGGGAGCATGTCAAGGTCAAAATCGTCAAGAGC
GTCAGCAGGCAGCATATCAAGGTCAAAGTCGTCAAGGGCATCGGCTGGGAGCATGTCTAAGTCAAAATCG
TCAAGGGCGTCGGTCGGCCCGCCGCTTTCGCACTTTAGCTGTTTCTCCAGGCCACATATGATTAGTTCCA
GGCCGAAAAGGAAGGCAGGTTCGGCTCCCTGCCGGTCGAACAGCTCAATTGCTTGTCTCAGAAGTGGGGG
CATAGAATCGGTGGTAGGTGTCTCTCTTTCCTCTTTTGCTACTTGATGCTCCTGTTCCTCCAATACGCAG
CCCAGTGTAAAGTGGCCCACGGCGGACAGAGCGTACAGTGCGTTCTCCAGGGAGAAGCCTTGCTGACACA
GGAACGCGAGCTGATTTTCCAGGGTTTCGTACTGTTTCTCTGTTGGGCGGGTGCCGAGATGCACTTTAGC
CCCGTCGCGATGTGAGAGGAGAGCACAGCGGTATGACTTGGCGTTGTTCCGCAGAAAGTCTTGCCATGAC
TCGCCTTCCAGGGGGCAGAAGTGGGTATGATGCCTGTCCAGCATCTCGATTGGCAGGGCATCGAGCAGGG
CCCGCTTGTTCTTCACGTGCCAGTACAGGGTAGGCTGCTCAACTCCCAGCTTTTGAGCGAGTTTCCTTGT
CGTCAGGCCTTCGATACCGACACCATTGAGTAATTCCAGAGCTCCGTTTATGACTTTGCTCTTGTCCAGT
CTAGACATGGTGAATTGCTGGGGAGAGAGGTCGGTGATTCGGTCAACGAGGGAGCCGACTGCCGACGTGC
GCTCCGGAGGCTTGCAGAATGCGGAACACCGCGCGGGCAGGAACAGGGCCCACACTACCGCCCCACACCC
CGCCTCCCGCACCGCCCCTTCCCGGCCGCTGCTCTCGGCGCGCCCTGCTGAGCAGCCGCTATTGGCCACA
GCCCATCGCGGTCGGCGCGCTGCCATTGCTCCCTGGCGCTGTCCGTCTGCGAGGGTACTAGTGAGACGTG
CGGCTTCCGTTTGTCACGTCCGGCACGCCGCGAACCGCAAGGAACCTTCCCGACTTAGGGGCGGAGCAGG
AAGCGTCGCCGGGGGGCCCACAAGGGTAGCGGCGAAGATCCGGGTGACGCTGCGAACGGACGTGAAGAAT
GTGCGAGACCCAGGGTCGGCGCCGCTGCGTTTCCCGGAACCACGCCCAGAGCAGCCGCGTCCCTGCGCAA
ACCCAGGGCTGCCTTGGAAAAGGCGCAACCCCAACCCCGGATGAATTCGGCCCTAGTGCAGAGCCGCCCG
GATCAGTACGATGAACAGCACCACCAGGAGTGTGACTACCAGCACCCCTGTCACAGCCACCTGGAGCCAC
AGAGCCCCAGGTGAGGGCCTTCCACTACCTGAGCCGGAACTGCCGCTCCCCTCTCCACTCCCAGGCTTAC
CAGACCCAGAAGTAGAGCCGCTACCCTCGCCTGATCCGGGCTTGCCAGAACCTGACGTGGAACCGAATTC
CACCATGAAAACTTTATGGCCCCCCCACAATACTGAGTCAGCATTTAATCGCCAACCACTAACCCACTGC
TGCGCCTCCTGATTTGTCAACAATTCCATGAAGTTTTTCGGCACGCTTGTGAAATAATTGTTTGTGTTGG
TGAAATTCGATGCTGAGTGTATACCAACAATGAACCCATCTCTAGTTGATACTAATGGATTGCCACACTG
CCCATCCTTGGTTTGAATCCAATGCTTCCAGAATATGCCATCAGATGAAGGGAATGTGCAACTAGTGTCT
GACACCATGCTAGACATGCTCTTAGTTTGGAAGTTGGTTGTCACAAGACATATGCGCTCTTCCCTTTGTG
GCTCTCTAAATTTCAGCTTTTGAGGAAATGGTGGGAAATCCTTAGGCATGCGAATAATTATCATGTCCCT
CCCATCAATGAGGTGTTGTTGCAAAGTCGTGGTGTTCTTGACCTTGAATACACCATGTAGTGATTGGACC
AACAGTGTTCCATTATTTCTTCTAAACAAGTGCTTGTTTGTAATGATGAAGGGACCAAATCCAATACCAT
ACAACGATGTTGTGTGCCCATCAGATTCATTCGTCAAATGACAAATGGTGCTCGATATCGGGTTGTAATC
ACGTGGTCCCTTAAACAAGCTTTCTCCGCCTGAACCGGATCCGCCTGTGCCAGATCCAAGGTCCTTGTAC
AGCTCGTCCATGCCGAGAGTGATCCCGGCGGCGGTCACGAACTCCAGCAGGACCATGTGATCGCGCTTCT
CGTTGGGGTCTTTGCTCAGGGCGGACTGGGTGCTCAGGTAGTGGTTGTCGGGCAGCAGCACGGGGCCGTC
GCCGATGGGGGTGTTCTGCTGGTAGTGGTCGGCGAGCTGCACGCTGCCGTCCTCGATGTTGTGGCGGA
